>Addgene plasmid #116229 | pHAGE-EGFR-A289T | addgene full sequence | sequence record 250472 | Addgene NGS Result
GCTGTGGTATATAAAATTATTCATAATGATAGTAGGAGGCTTGGTAGGTTTAAGAATAGTTTTTGCTGTA
CTTTCTATAGTGAATAGAGTTAGGCAGGGATATTCACCATTATCGTTTCAGACCCACCTCCCAACCCCGA
GGGGACCCGACAGGCCCGAAGGAATAGAAGAAGAAGGTGGAGAGAGAGACAGAGACAGATCCATTCGATT
AGTGAACGGATCTCGACGGTATCGCCGAATTCACAAATGGCAGTATTCATCCACAATTTTAAAAGAAAAG
GGGGGATTGGGGGGTACAGTGCAGGGGAAAGAATAGTAGACATAATAGCAACAGACATACAAACTAAAGA
ATTACAAAAACAAATTACAAAAATTCAAAATTTTCGGGTTTATTACAGGGACAGCAGAGATCCAGTTTGG
ACTAGTCGTGAGGCTCCGGTGCCCGTCAGTGGGCAGAGCGCACATCGCCCACAGTCCCCGAGAAGTTGGG
GGGAGGGGTCGGCAATTGAACCGGTGCCTAGAGAAGGTGGCGCGGGGTAAACTGGGAAAGTGATGTCGTG
TACTGGCTCCGCCTTTTTCCCGAGGGTGGGGGAGAACCGTATATAAGTGCAGTAGTCGCCGTGAACGTTC
TTTTTCGCAACGGGTTTGCCGCCAGAACACAGGTAAGTGCCGTGTGTGGTTCCCGCGGGCCTGGCCTCTT
TACGGGTTATGGCCCTTGCGTGCCTTGAATTACTTCCACCTGGCTGCAGTACGTGATTCTTGATCCCGAG
CTTCGGGTTGGAAGTGGGTGGGAGAGTTCGAGGCCTTGCGCTTAAGGAGCCCCTTCGCCTCGTGCTTGAG
TTGAGGCCTGGCCTGGGCGCTGGGGCCGCCGCGTGCGAATCTGGTGGCACCTTCGCGCCTGTCTCGCTGC
TTTCGATAAGTCTCTAGCCATTTAAAATTTTTGATGACCTGCTGCGACGCTTTTTTTCTGGCAAGATAGT
CTTGTAAATGCGGGCCAAGATCTGCACACTGGTATTTCGGTTTTTGGGGCCGCGGGCGGCGACGGGGCCC
GTGCGTCCCAGCGCACATGTTCGGCGAGGCGGGGCCTGCGAGCGCGGCCACCGAGAATCGGACGGGGGTA
GTCTCAAGCTGGCCGGCCTGCTCTGGTGCCTGGCCTCGCGCCGCCGTGTATCGCCCCGCCCTGGGCGGCA
AGGCTGGCCCGGTCGGCACCAGTTGCGTGAGCGGAAAGATGGCCGCTTCCCGGCCCTGCTGCAGGGAGCT
CAAAATGGAGGACGCGGCGCTCGGGAGAGCGGGCGGGTGAGTCACCCACACAAAGGAAAAGGGCCTTTCC
GTCCTCAGCCGTCGCTTCATGTGACTCCACGGAGTACCGGGCGCCGTCCAGGCACCTCGATTAGTTCTCG
AGCTTTTGGAGTACGTCGTCTTTAGGTTGGGGGGAGGGGTTTTATGCGATGGAGTTTCCCCACACTGAGT
GGGTGGAGACTGAAGTTAGGCCAGCTTGGCACTTGATGTAATTCTCCTTGGAATTTGCCCTTTTTGAGTT
TGGATCTTGGTTCATTCTCAAGCCTCAGACAGTGGTTCAAAGTTTTTTTCTTCCATTTCAGGTGTCGTGA
AGCGGCCCTGCAGATATCAACAAGTTTGTACAAAAAAGCAGGCACCATGCGACCCTCCGGGACGGCCGGG
GCAGCGCTCCTGGCGCTGCTGGCTGCGCTCTGCCCGGCGAGTCGGGCTCTGGAGGAAAAGAAAGTTTGCC
AAGGCACGAGTAACAAGCTCACGCAGTTGGGCACTTTTGAAGATCATTTTCTCAGCCTCCAGAGGATGTT
CAATAACTGTGAGGTGGTCCTTGGGAATTTGGAAATTACCTATGTGCAGAGGAATTATGATCTTTCCTTC
TTAAAGACCATCCAGGAGGTGGCTGGTTATGTCCTCATTGCCCTCAACACAGTGGAGCGAATTCCTTTGG
AAAACCTGCAGATCATCAGAGGAAATATGTACTACGAAAATTCCTATGCCTTAGCAGTCTTATCTAACTA
TGATGCAAATAAAACCGGACTGAAGGAGCTGCCCATGAGAAATTTACAGGAAATCCTGCATGGCGCCGTG
CGGTTCAGCAACAACCCTGCCCTGTGCAACGTGGAGAGCATCCAGTGGCGGGACATAGTCAGCAGTGACT
TTCTCAGCAACATGTCGATGGACTTCCAGAACCACCTGGGCAGCTGCCAAAAGTGTGATCCAAGCTGTCC
CAATGGGAGCTGCTGGGGTGCAGGAGAGGAGAACTGCCAGAAACTGACCAAAATCATCTGTGCCCAGCAG
TGCTCCGGGCGCTGCCGTGGCAAGTCCCCCAGTGACTGCTGCCACAACCAGTGTGCTGCAGGCTGCACAG
GCCCCCGGGAGAGCGACTGCCTGGTCTGCCGCAAATTCCGAGACGAAGCCACGTGCAAGGACACCTGCCC
CCCACTCATGCTCTACAACCCCACCACGTACCAGATGGATGTGAACCCCGAGGGCAAATACAGCTTTGGT
ACCACCTGCGTGAAGAAGTGTCCCCGTAATTATGTGGTGACAGATCACGGCTCGTGCGTCCGAGCCTGTG
GGGCCGACAGCTATGAGATGGAGGAAGACGGCGTCCGCAAGTGTAAGAAGTGCGAAGGGCCTTGCCGCAA
AGTGTGTAACGGAATAGGTATTGGTGAATTTAAAGACTCACTCTCCATAAATGCTACGAATATTAAACAC
TTCAAAAACTGCACCTCCATCAGTGGCGATCTCCACATCCTGCCGGTGGCATTTAGGGGTGACTCCTTCA
CACATACTCCTCCTCTGGATCCACAGGAACTGGATATTCTGAAAACCGTAAAGGAAATCACAGGGTTTTT
GCTGATTCAGGCTTGGCCTGAAAACAGGACGGACCTCCATGCCTTTGAGAACCTAGAAATCATACGCGGC
AGGACCAAGCAACATGGTCAGTTTTCTCTTGCAGTCGTCAGCCTGAACATAACATCCTTGGGATTACGCT
CCCTCAAGGAGATAAGTGATGGAGATGTGATAATTTCAGGAAACAAAAATTTGTGCTATGCAAATACAAT
AAACTGGAAAAAACTGTTTGGGACCTCCGGTCAGAAAACCAAAATTATAAGCAACAGAGGTGAAAACAGC
TGCAAGGCCACAGGCCAGGTCTGCCATGCCTTGTGCTCCCCCGAGGGCTGCTGGGGCCCGGAGCCCAGGG
ACTGCGTCTCTTGCCGGAATGTCAGCCGAGGCAGGGAATGCGTGGACAAGTGCAACCTTCTGGAGGGTGA
GCCAAGGGAGTTTGTGGAGAACTCTGAGTGCATACAGTGCCACCCAGAGTGCCTGCCTCAGGCCATGAAC
ATCACCTGCACAGGACGGGGACCAGACAACTGTATCCAGTGTGCCCACTACATTGACGGCCCCCACTGCG
TCAAGACCTGCCCGGCAGGAGTCATGGGAGAAAACAACACCCTGGTCTGGAAGTACGCAGACGCCGGCCA
TGTGTGCCACCTGTGCCATCCAAACTGCACCTACGGATGCACTGGGCCAGGTCTTGAAGGCTGTCCAACG
AATGGGCCTAAGATCCCGTCCATCGCCACTGGGATGGTGGGGGCCCTCCTCTTGCTGCTGGTGGTGGCCC
TGGGGATCGGCCTCTTCATGCGAAGGCGCCACATCGTTCGGAAGCGCACGCTGCGGAGGCTGCTGCAGGA
GAGGGAGCTTGTGGAGCCTCTTACACCCAGT
[981 nt withheld, positions 3742-4722]
TTCTTCAGCAGCCCCTCCACGTCACGGACTCCCCTCCTGAGCTCTCTGAGTGCAACCAGCAACAATTCCA
CCGTGGCTTGCATTGATAGAAATGGGCTGCAAAGCTGTCCCATCAAGGAAGACAGCTTCTTGCAGCGATA
CAGCTCAGACCCCACAGGCGCCTTGACTGAGGACAGCATAGACGACACCTTCCTCCCAGTGCCTGAATAC
ATAAACCAGTCCGTTCCCAAAAGGCCCGCTGGCTCTGTGCAGAATCCTGTCTATCACAATCAGCCTCTGA
ACCCCGCGCCCAGCAGAGACCCACACTACCAGGACCCCCACAGCACTGCAGTGGGCAACCCCGAGTATCT
CAACACTGTCCAGCCCACCTGTGTCAACAGCACATTCGACAGCCCTGCCCACTGGGCCCAGAAAGGCAGC
CACCAAATTAGCCTGGACAACCCTGACTACCAGCAGGACTTCTTTCCCAAGGAAGCCAAGCCAAATGGCA
TCTTTAAGGGCTCCACAGCTGAAAATGCAGAATACCTAAGGGTCGCGCCACAAAGCAGTGAATTTATTGG
AGCATAGAACCCAGCTTTCTTGTACAAAGTGGTTGATATCCAGCACAGTGGCGGCCGCTCGAGTCTAGAG
GGCCCGCGGTTCGAAGGTAAGCCTATCCCTAACCCTCTCCTCGGTCTCGATTCTACGCGTACCGGTTAGT
AATGAGATCCCTCCCCCCCCCCTAACGTTACTGGCCGAAGCCGCTTGGAATAAGGCCGGTGTGCGTTTGT
CTATATGTTATTTTCCACCATATTGCCGTCTTTTGGCAATGTGAGGGCCCGGAAACCTGGCCCTGTCTTC
TTGACGAGCATTCCTAGGGGTCTTTCCCCTCTCGCCAAAGGAATGCAAGGTCTGTTGAATGTCGTGAAGG
AAGCAGTTCCTCTGGAAGCTTCTTGAAGACAAACAACGTCTGTAGCGACCCTTTGCAGGCAGCGGAACCC
CCCACCTGGCGACAGGTGCCTCTGCGGCCAAAAGCCACGTGTATAAGATACACCTGCAAAGGCGGCACAA
CCCCAGTGCCACGTTGTGAGTTGGATAGTTGTGGAAAGAGTCAAATGGCTCTCCTCAAGCGTATTCAACA
AGGGGCTGAAGGATGCCCAGAAGGTACCCCATTGTATGGGATCTGATCTGGGGCCTCGGTGCACATGCTT
TACATGTGTTTAGTCGAGGTTAAAAAAACGTCTAGGCCCCCCGAACCACGGGGACGTGGTTTTCCTTTGA
AAAACACGATGATAATATGGCCACACATATGGTGAGCAAGGGCGAGGAGCTGTTCACCGGGGTGGTGCCC
ATCCTGGTCGAGCTGGACGGCGACGTAAACGGCCACAAGTTCAGCGTGTCCGGCGAGGGCGAGGGCGATG
CCACCTACGGCAAGCTGACCCTGAAGTTCATCTGCACCACCGGCAAGCTGCCCGTGCCCTGGCCCACCCT
CGTGACCACCCTGACCTACGGCGTGCAGTGCTTCAGCCGCTACCCCGACCACATGAAGCAGCACGACTTC
TTCAAGTCCGCCATGCCCGAAGGCTACGTCCAGGAGCGCACCATCTTCTTCAAGGACGACGGCAACTACA
AGACCCGCGCCGAGGTGAAGTTCGAGGGCGACACCCTGGTGAACCGCATCGAGCTGAAGGGCATCGACTT
CAAGGAGGACGGCAACATCCTGGGGCACAAGCTGGAGTACAACTACAACAGCCACAACGTCTATATCATG
GCCGACAAGCAGAAGAACGGCATCAAGGTGAACTTCAAGATCCGCCACAACATCGAGGACGGCAGCGTGC
AGCTCGCCGACCACTACCAGCAGAACACCCCCATCGGCGACGGCCCCGTGCTGCTGCCCGACAACCACTA
CCTGAGCACCCAGTCCGCCCTGAGCAAAGACCCCAACGAGAAGCGCGATCACATGGTCCTGCTGGAGTTC
GTGACCGCCGCCGGGATCACTCTCGGCATGGACGAGCTGTACAAGTAAATCGATAGATCCTAATCAACCT
CTGGATTACAAAATTTGTGAAAGATTGACTGGTATTCTTAACTATGTTGCTCCTTTTACGCTATGTGGAT
ACGCTGCTTTAATGCCTTTGTATCATGCTATTGCTTCCCGTATGGCTTTCATTTTCTCCTCCTTGTATAA
ATCCTGGTTGCTGTCTCTTTATGAGGAGTTGTGGCCCGTTGTCAGGCAACGTGGCGTGGTGTGCACTGTG
TTTGCTGACGCAACCCCCACTGGTTGGGGCATTGCCACCACCTGTCAGCTCCTTTCCGGGACTTTCGCTT
TCCCCCTCCCTATTGCCACGGCGGAACTCATCGCCGCCTGCCTTGCCCGCTGCTGGACAGGGGCTCGGCT
GTTGGGCACTGACAATTCCGTGGTGTTGTCGGGGAAATCATCGTCCTTTCCTTGGCTGCTCGCCTGTGTT
GCCACCTGGATTCTGCGCGGGACGTCCTTCTGCTACGTCCCTTCGGCCCTCAATCCAGCGGACCTTCCTT
CCCGCGGCCTGCTGCCGGCTCTGCGGCCTCTTCCGCGTCTTCGCCTTCGCCCTCAGACGAGTCGGATCTC
CCTTTGGGCCGCCTCCCCGCCTGAGATCCTTTAAGACCAATGACTTACAAGGCAGCTGTAGATCTTAGCC
ACTTTTTAAAAGAAAAGGGGGGACTGGAAGGGCTAATTCACTCCCAACGAAGACAAGATCTGCTTTTTGC
TTGTACTGGGTCTCTCTGGTTAGACCAGATCTGAGCCTGGGAGCTCTCTGGCTAACTAGGGAACCCACTG
CTTAAGCCTCAATAAAGCTTGCCTTGAGTGCTTCAAGTAGTGTGTGCCCGTCTGTTGTGTGACTCTGGTA
ACTAGAGATCCCTCAGACCCTTTTAGTCAGTGTGGAAAATCTCTAGCAGTAGTAGTTCATGTCATCTTAT
TATTCAGTATTTATAACTTGCAAAGAAATGAATATCAGAGAGTGAGAGGCCCGGGTTAATTAAGGAAAGG
GCTAGATCATTCTTGAAGACGAAAGGGCCTCGTGATACGCCTATTTTTATAGGTTAATGTCATGATAATA
ATGGTTTCTTAGACGTCAGGTGGCACTTTTCGGGGAAATGTGCGCGGAACCCCTATTTGTTTATTTTTCT
AAATACATTCAAATATGTATCCGCTCATGAGACAATAACCCTGATAAATGCTTCAATAATATTGAAAAAG
GAAGAGTATGAGTATTCAACATTTCCGTGTCGCCCTTATTCCCTTTTTTGCGGCATTTTGCCTTCCTGTT
TTTGCTCACCCAGAAACGCTGGTGAAAGTAAAAGATGCTGAAGATCAGTTGGGTGCACGAGTGGGTTACA
TCGAACTGGATCTCAACAGCGGTAAGATCCTTGAGAGTTTTCGCCCCGAAGAACGTTTTCCAATGATGAG
CACTTTTAAAGTTCTGCTATGTGGCGCGGTATTATCCCGTGTTGACGCCGGGCAAGAGCAACTCGGTCGC
CGCATACACTATTCTCAGAATGACTTGGTTGAGTACTCACCAGTCACAGAAAAGCATCTTACGGATGGCA
TGACAGTAAGAGAATTATGCAGTGCTGCCATAACCATGAGTGATAACACTGCGGCCAACTTACTTCTGAC
AACGATCGGAGGACCGAAGGAGCTAACCGCTTTTTTGCACAACATGGGGGATCATGTAACTCGCCTTGAT
CGTTGGGAACCGGAGCTGAATGAAGCCATACCAAACGACGAGCGTGACACCACGATGCCTGTAGCAATGG
CAACAACGTTGCGCAAACTATTAACTGGCGAACTACTTACTCTAGCTTCCCGGCAACAATTAATAGACTG
GATGGAGGCGGATAAAGTTGCAGGACCACTTCTGCGCTCGGCCCTTCCGGCTGGCTGGTTTATTGCTGAT
AAATCTGGAGCCGGTGAGCGTGGGTCTCGCGGTATCATTGCAGCACTGGGGCCAGATGGTAAGCCCTCCC
GTATCGTAGTTATCTACACGACGGGGAGTCAGGCAACTATGGATGAACGAAATAGACAGATCGCTGAGAT
AGGTGCCTCACTGATTAAGCATTGGTAACTGTCAGACCAAGTTTACTCATATATACTTTAGATTGATTTA
AAACTTCATTTTTAATTTAAAAGGATCTAGGTGAAGATCCTTTTTGATAATCTCATGACCAAAATCCCTT
AACGTGAGTTTTCGTTCCACTGAGCGTCAGACCCCGTAGAAAAGATCAAAGGATCTTCTTGAGATCCTTT
TTTTCTGCGCGTAATCTGCTGCTTGCAAACAAAAAAACCACCGCTACCAGCGGTGGTTTGTTTGCCGGAT
CAAGAGCTACCAACTCTTTTTCCGAAGGTAACTGGCTTCAGCAGAGCGCAGATACCAAATACTGTTCTTC
TAGTGTAGCCGTAGTTAGGCCACCACTTCAAGAACTCTGTAGCACCGCCTACATACCTCGCTCTGCTAAT
CCTGTTACCAGTGGCTGCTGCCAGTGGCGATAAGTCGTGTCTTACCGGGTTGGACTCAAGACGATAGTTA
CCGGATAAGGCGCAGCGGTCGGGCTGAACGGGGGGTTCGTGCACACAGCCCAGCTTGGAGCGAACGACCT
ACACCGAACTGAGATACCTACAGCGTGAGCTATGAGAAAGCGCCACGCTTCCCGAAGGGAGAAAGGCGGA
CAGGTATCCGGTAAGCGGCAGGGTCGGAACAGGAGAGCGCACGAGGGAGCTTCCAGGGGGAAACGCCTGG
TATCTTTATAGTCCTGTCGGGTTTCGCCACCTCTGACTTGAGCGTCGATTTTTGTGATGCTCGTCAGGGG
GGCGGAGCCTATGGAAAAACGCCAGCAACGCGGCCTTTTTACGGTTCCTGGCCTTTTGCTGGCCTTTTGC
TCACATGTTCTTTCCTGCGTTATCCCCTGATTCTGTGGATAACCGTATTACCGCCTTTGAGTGAGCTGAT
ACCGCTCGCCGCAGCCGAACGACCGAGCGCAGCGAGTCAGTGAGCGAGGAAGCGGAAGAGCGCCCAATAC
GCAAACCGCCTCTCCCCGCGCGTTGGCCGATTCATTAATGCAGCAAGCTCATGGCTGACTAATTTTTTTT
ATTTATGCAGAGGCCGAGGCCGCCTCGGCCTCTGAGCTATTCCAGAAGTAGTGAGGAGGCTTTTTTGGAG
GCCTAGGCTTTTGCAAAAAGCTCCCCGTGGCACGACAGGTTTCCCGACTGGAAAGCGGGCAGTGAGCGCA
ACGCAATTAATGTGAGTTAGCTCACTCATTAGGCACCCCAGGCTTTACACTTTATGCTTCCGGCTCGTAT
GTTGTGTGGAATTGTGAGCGGATAACAATTTCACACAGGAAACAGCTATGACATGATTACGAATTTCACA
AATAAAGCATTTTTTTCACTGCATTCTAGTTGTGGTTTGTCCAAACTCATCAATGTATCTTATCATGTCT
GGATCAACTGGATAACTCAAGCTAACCAAAATCATCCCAAACTTCCCACCCCATACCCTATTACCACTGC
CAATTACCTGTGGTTTCATTTACTCTAAACCTGTGATTCCTCTGAATTATTTTCATTTTAAAGAAATTGT
ATTTGTTAAATATGTACTACAAACTTAGTAGTTGGAAGGGCTAATTCACTCCCAAAGAAGACAAGATATC
CTTGATCTGTGGATCTACCACACACAAGGCTACTTCCCTGATTAGCAGAACTACACACCAGGGCCAGGGG
TCAGATATCCACTGACCTTTGGATGGTGCTACAAGCTAGTACCAGTTGAGCCAGATAAGGTAGAAGAGGC
CAATAAAGGAGAGAACACCAGCTTGTTACACCCTGTGAGCCTGCATGGGATGGATGACCCGGAGAGAGAA
GTGTTAGAGTGGAGGTTTGACAGCCGCCTAGCATTTCATCACGTGGCCCGAGAGCTGCATCCGGAGTACT
TCAAGAACTGCTGATATCGAGCTTGCTACAAGGGACTTTCCGCTGGGGACTTTCCAGGGAGGCGTGGCCT
GGGCGGGACTGGGGAGTGGCGAGCCCTCAGATCCTGCATATAAGCAGCTGCTTTTTGCCTGTACTGGGTC
TCTCTGGTTAGACCAGATCTGAGCCTGGGAGCTCTCTGGCTAACTAGGGAACCCACTGCTTAAGCCTCAA
TAAAGCTTGCCTTGAGTGCTTCAAGTAGTGTGTGCCCGTCTGTTGTGTGACTCTGGTAACTAGAGATCCC
TCAGACCCTTTTAGTCAGTGTGGAAAATCTCTAGCAGTGGCGCCCGAACAGGGACTTGAAAGCGAAAGGG
AAACCAGAGGAGCTCTCTCGACGCAGGACTCGGCTTGCTGAAGCGCGCACGGCAAGAGGCGAGGGGCGGC
GACTGGTGAGTACGCCAAAAATTTTGACTAGCGGAGGCTAGAAGGAGAGAGATGGGTGCGAGAGCGTCAG
TATTAAGCGGGGGAGAATTAGATCGCGATGGGAAAAAATTCGGTTAAGGCCAGGGGGAAAGAAAAAATAT
AAATTAAAACATATAGTATGGGCAAGCAGGGAGCTAGAACGATTCGCAGTTAATCCTGGCCTGTTAGAAA
CATCAGAAGGCTGTAGACAAATACTGGGACAGCTACAACCATCCCTTCAGACAGGATCAGAAGAACTTAG
ATCATTATATAATACAGTAGCAACCCTCTATTGTGTGCATCAAAGGATAGAGATAAAAGACACCAAGGAA
GCTTTAGACAAGATAGAGGAAGAGCAAAACAAAAGTAAGACCACCGCACAGCAAGCGGCCGGCCGCTGAT
CTTCAGACCTGGAGGAGGAGATATGAGGGACAATTGGAGAAGTGAATTATATAAATATAAAGTAGTAAAA
ATTGAACCATTAGGAGTAGCACCCACCAAGGCAAAGAGAAGAGTGGTGCAGAGAGAAAAAAGAGCAGTGG
GAATAGGAGCTTTGTTCCTTGGGTTCTTGGGAGCAGCAGGAAGCACTATGGGCGCAGCGTCAATGACGCT
GACGGTACAGGCCAGACAATTATTGTCTGGTATAGTGCAGCAGCAGAACAATTTGCTGAGGGCTATTGAG
GCGCAACAGCATCTGTTGCAACTCACAGTCTGGGGCATCAAGCAGCTCCAGGCAAGAATCCTGGCTGTGG
AAAGATACCTAAAGGATCAACAGCTCCTGGGGATTTGGGGTTGCTCTGGAAAACTCATTTGCACCACTGC
TGTGCCTTGGAATGCTAGTTGGAGTAATAAATCTCTGGAACAGATTTGGAATCACACGACCTGGATGGAG
TGGGACAGAGAAATTAACAATTACACAAGCTTAATACACTCCTTAATTGAAGAATCGCAAAACCAGCAAG
AAAAGAATGAACAAGAATTATTGGAATTAGATAAATGGGCAAGTTTGTGGAATTGGTTTAACATAACAAA
TTG
Features (pLannotate 1.2.2; 27 found; start..end, strand, type, name):
    122..222     +  CDS            Rev (fragment): human immunodeficiency virus 1 (HIV-1) Rev protein; rev; enhances nuclear export of unspliced and incompletely spliced viral mRNAs
    267..384     +  misc_feature   cPPT/CTS: central polypurine tract and central termination sequence of HIV-1
    432..1610    +  promoter       EF-1α promoter: strong constitutive promoter for human elongation factor EF-1α
   1631..1651    +  protein_bind   attB1: mutant version of attB; core recombination site for the Gateway® BP reaction BP Clonase™
   1657..5287    +  CDS            EGFR (fragment) (sequence partly withheld): precursor of human epidermal growth factor receptor
   5291..5315    -  protein_bind   attB2: mutant version of attB; recombination site for the Gateway® BP reaction BP Clonase™
   5368..5409    +  CDS            V5 tag: epitope tag from simian virus 5
   5535..5997    +  misc_feature   IRES: internal ribosome entry site (IRES) of the encephalomyocarditis virus (EMCV)
   6011..6730    +  CDS            EGFP: the original enhanced GFP (Yang et al., 1996) mammalian codon-optimized
   6744..7332    +  misc_feature   WPRE: woodchuck hepatitis virus posttranscriptional regulatory element
   7340..7405    +  CDS            nef (fragment): NEF_HV1Z2 - Experimental evidence at protein level: Swiss-Prot protein existence level 1. Extracellular Nef protein targets CD4(+) T-lymphocytes for apoptosis by interacting with CXCR4 surface receptors. From Human immunodeficiency virus type 1 group M subtype D (isolate Z2/CDC-Z34) (HIV-1).
   7407..7640    +  LTR            3' LTR (ΔU3): self-inactivating 3' long terminal repeat (LTR) from HIV-1
   7845..7949    +  promoter       AmpR promoter: bla
   7950..8810    +  CDS            AmpR: β-lactamase; bla; confers resistance to ampicillin, carbenicillin, and related antibiotics
   8981..9569    +  rep_origin     ori: high-copy-number ColE1/pMB1/pBR322/pUC origin of replication
   9752..9806    +  CDS            lacI (fragment): lac repressor; lacI; The lac repressor binds to the lac operator to inhibit transcription in E. coli. This inhibition can be relieved by adding lactose or isopropyl-β-D-thiogalactopyranoside (IPTG).
   9812..9905    +  rep_origin     SV40 ori (fragment): SV40 origin of replication
   9930..9967    +  CDS            lacI (fragment): lac repressor; lacI; The lac repressor binds to the lac operator to inhibit transcription in E. coli. This inhibition can be relieved by adding lactose or isopropyl-β-D-thiogalactopyranoside (IPTG).
   9980..10001   +  protein_bind   CAP binding site: CAP binding activates transcription in the presence of cAMP. E. coli catabolite activator protein
  10016..10046   +  promoter       lac promoter: promoter for the E. coli lac operon
  10050..10072   +  protein_bind   lac operator (fragment): The lac repressor binds to the lac operator to inhibit transcription in E. coli. This inhibition can be relieved by adding lactose or isopropyl-β-D-thiogalactopyranoside (IPTG). lac repressor encoded by lacI
  10104..10187   +  polyA_signal   SV40 poly(A) signal (fragment): SV40 polyadenylation signal
  10354..10683   +  CDS            nef (fragment): NEF_HV1BR - Experimental evidence at protein level: Swiss-Prot protein existence level 1. Extracellular Nef protein targets CD4(+) T-lymphocytes for apoptosis by interacting with CXCR4 surface receptors (PubMed:14990729). From Human immunodeficiency virus type 1 group M subtype B (isolate BRU/LAI) (HIV-1).
  10731..10988   +  LTR            5' LTR (truncated): truncated 5' long terminal repeat (LTR) from HIV-1
  11035..11160   +  misc_feature   HIV-1 Ψ: packaging signal of human immunodeficiency virus type 1
  11144..11482   +  CDS            HIV-1 gag (fragment): gag protein from human immunodeficiency virus 1; gag
  11657..11890   +  misc_feature   RRE: The Rev response element (RRE) of HIV-1 allows for Rev-dependent mRNA export from the nucleus to the cytoplasm.
