[The description below was written by a language model from this plasmid's Addgene catalogue record and pLannotate feature annotations shown in this document.]
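Description:
pHAGE-EGFR-A289T is an HIV-1-based lentiviral expression plasmid, built on the pHAGE backbone, that delivers human epidermal growth factor receptor (EGFR) carrying the A289T substitution into mammalian cells. In bacteria it is maintained through a high-copy ColE1/pUC-type origin and selected with ampicillin via the β-lactamase gene. The record lists a recombination-deficient strain for growth, as is usual for LTR-containing plasmids. The annotated sequence of about 12.1 kb also contains remnants of lac regulatory elements and fragments of the SV40 origin and polyadenylation signal in the non-viral portion.

The viral genome region runs from a truncated 5' LTR through the Ψ packaging signal, a partial gag sequence, the Rev response element and the cPPT/CTS to a U3-deleted, self-inactivating 3' LTR. These elements allow the transcript to be packaged, exported from the nucleus and integrated when the viral proteins are supplied in trans, while leaving the integrated provirus without LTR promoter activity. Inside this frame, the constitutive human EF-1α promoter drives the EGFR open reading frame, which was introduced by Gateway cloning and is flanked by attB1 and attB2 sites. A V5 epitope tag is annotated just downstream of attB2, although the record does not state whether it is read in frame with the receptor. An EMCV IRES followed by EGFP sits on the same transcript, so transduced cells can be identified by fluorescence, and a WPRE enhances expression.

The stated purpose is lentiviral expression of EGFR A289T, and the construct comes from a study that systematically annotated the functional effects of somatic mutations in cancer.
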