Addgene plasmid #116229: pHAGE-EGFR-A289T
Purpose: Lentiviral expression of EGFR A289T
Depositing lab: Gordon Mills & Kenneth Scott. Depositing organization: Baylor College of Medicine. Publication: Systematic Functional Annotation of Somatic Mutations in Cancer. Ng PK, Li J, Jeong KJ, Shao S, Chen H, Tsang YH, Sengupta S, Wang Z, Bhavana VH, Tran R, Soewito S, Minussi DC, Moreno D, Kong K, Dogruluk T, Lu H, Gao J, Tokheim C, Zhou DC, Johnson AM, Zeng J, Ip CKM, Ju Z, Wester M, Yu S, Li Y, Vellano CP, Schultz N, Karchin R, Ding L, Lu Y, Cheung LWT, Chen K, Shaw KR, Meric-Bernstam F, Scott KL, Yi S, Sahni N, Liang H, Mills GB. Cancer Cell. 2018 Mar 12;33(3):450-462.e10. doi: 10.1016/j.ccell.2018.01.021. PubMed 29533785.
Backbone
  Vector backbone: pHAGE
  Vector type: Lentiviral
Growth in bacteria
  Bacterial resistance: Ampicillin, 100 μg/mL
  Growth temperature: 37°C
  Growth strain: Stbl3
  Copy number: High Copy
Gene/Insert
  Gene/Insert name: EGFR
  Species: H. sapiens (human)
  Mutation: A289T
  Entrez Gene: EGFR (a.k.a. ERBB, ERBB1, ERRP, HER1, NISBD2, NNCIS, PIG61, mENA)
  Cloning method: Gateway Cloning
Terms and licenses: Academic/Nonprofit Terms; Industry Terms: Not Available to Industry
How to cite: pHAGE-EGFR-A289T was a gift from Gordon Mills & Kenneth Scott (Addgene plasmid # 116229 ; http://n2t.net/addgene:116229 ; RRID:Addgene_116229)
