>Addgene plasmid #116229 | pHAGE-EGFR-A289T | depositor partial sequence | sequence record 219102 | insert
ATGCGACCCTCCGGGACGGCCGGGGCAGCGCTCCTGGCGCTGCTGGCTGCGCTCTGCCCGGCGAGTCGGG
CTCTGGAGGAAAAGAAAGTTTGCCAAGGCACGAGTAACAAGCTCACGCAGTTGGGCACTTTTGAAGATCA
TTTTCTCAGCCTCCAGAGGATGTTCAATAACTGTGAGGTGGTCCTTGGGAATTTGGAAATTACCTATGTG
CAGAGGAATTATGATCTTTCCTTCTTAAAGACCATCCAGGAGGTGGCTGGTTATGTCCTCATTGCCCTCA
ACACAGTGGAGCGAATTCCTTTGGAAAACCTGCAGATCATCAGAGGAAATATGTACTACGAAAATTCCTA
TGCCTTAGCAGTCTTATCTAACTATGATGCAAATAAAACCGGACTGAAGGAGCTGCCCATGAGAAATTTA
CAGGAAATCCTGCATGGCGCCGTGCGGTTCAGCAACAACCCTGCCCTGTGCAACGTGGAGAGCATCCAGT
GGCGGGACATAGTCAGCAGTGACTTTCTCAGCAACATGTCGATGGACTTCCAGAACCACCTGGGCAGCTG
CCAAAAGTGTGATCCAAGCTGTCCCAATGGGAGCTGCTGGGGTGCAGGAGAGGAGAACTGCCAGAAACTG
ACCAAAATCATCTGTGCCCAGCAGTGCTCCGGGCGCTGCCGTGGCAAGTCCCCCAGTGACTGCTGCCACA
ACCAGTGTGCTGCAGGCTGCACAGGCCCCCGGGAGAGCGACTGCCTGGTCTGCCGCAAATTCCGAGACGA
AGCCACGTGCAAGGACACCTGCCCCCCACTCATGCTCTACAACCCCACCACGTACCAGATGGATGTGAAC
CCCGAGGGCAAATACAGCTTTGGTACCACCTGCGTGAAGAAGTGTCCCCGTAATTATGTGGTGACAGATC
ACGGCTCGTGCGTCCGAGCCTGTGGGGCCGACAGCTATGAGATGGAGGAAGACGGCGTCCGCAAGTGTAA
GAAGTGCGAAGGGCCTTGCCGCAAAGTGTGTAACGGAATAGGTATTGGTGAATTTAAAGACTCACTCTCC
ATAAATGCTACGAATATTAAACACTTCAAAAACTGCACCTCCATCAGTGGCGATCTCCACATCCTGCCGG
TGGCATTTAGGGGTGACTCCTTCACACATACTCCTCCTCTGGATCCACAGGAACTGGATATTCTGAAAAC
CGTAAAGGAAATCACAGGGTTTTTGCTGATTCAGGCTTGGCCTGAAAACAGGACGGACCTCCATGCCTTT
GAGAACCTAGAAATCATACGCGGCAGGACCAAGCAACATGGTCAGTTTTCTCTTGCAGTCGTCAGCCTGA
ACATAACATCCTTGGGATTACGCTCCCTCAAGGAGATAAGTGATGGAGATGTGATAATTTCAGGAAACAA
AAATTTGTGCTATGCAAATACAATAAACTGGAAAAAACTGTTTGGGACCTCCGGTCAGAAAACCAAAATT
ATAAGCAACAGAGGTGAAAACAGCTGCAAGGCCACAGGCCAGGTCTGCCATGCCTTGTGCTCCCCCGAGG
GCTGCTGGGGCCCGGAGCCCAGGGACTGCGTCTCTTGCCGGAATGTCAGCCGAGGCAGGGAATGCGTGGA
CAAGTGCAACCTTCTGGAGGGTGAGCCAAGGGAGTTTGTGGAGAACTCTGAGTGCATACAGTGCCACCCA
GAGTGCCTGCCTCAGGCCATGAACATCACCTGCACAGGACGGGGACCAGACAACTGTATCCAGTGTGCCC
ACTACATTGACGGCCCCCACTGCGTCAAGACCTGCCCGGCAGGAGTCATGGGAGAAAACAACACCCTGGT
CTGGAAGTACGCAGACGCCGGCCATGTGTGCCACCTGTGCCATCCAAACTGCACCTACGGATGCACTGGG
CCAGGTCTTGAAGGCTGTCCAACGAATGGGCCTAAGATCCCGTCCATCGCCACTGGGATGGTGGGGGCCC
TCCTCTTGCTGCTGGTGGTGGCCCTGGGGATCGGCCTCTTCATGCGAAGGCGCCACATCGTTCGGAAGCG
CACGCTGCGGAGGCTGCTGCAGGAGAGGGAGCTTGTGGAGCCTCTTACACCCAGT
[981 nt withheld, positions 2086-3066]
TTCTTCAGCAGCCCCTCCACGTCACGGACTCCCCTCCTGAGCTCTCTGAGTGCAACCAGCAACAATTCCA
CCGTGGCTTGCATTGATAGAAATGGGCTGCAAAGCTGTCCCATCAAGGAAGACAGCTTCTTGCAGCGATA
CAGCTCAGACCCCACAGGCGCCTTGACTGAGGACAGCATAGACGACACCTTCCTCCCAGTGCCTGAATAC
ATAAACCAGTCCGTTCCCAAAAGGCCCGCTGGCTCTGTGCAGAATCCTGTCTATCACAATCAGCCTCTGA
ACCCCGCGCCCAGCAGAGACCCACACTACCAGGACCCCCACAGCACTGCAGTGGGCAACCCCGAGTATCT
CAACACTGTCCAGCCCACCTGTGTCAACAGCACATTCGACAGCCCTGCCCACTGGGCCCAGAAAGGCAGC
CACCAAATTAGCCTGGACAACCCTGACTACCAGCAGGACTTCTTTCCCAAGGAAGCCAAGCCAAATGGCA
TCTTTAAGGGCTCCACAGCTGAAAATGCAGAATACCTAAGGGTCGCGCCACAAAGCAGTGAATTTATTGG
AGCATGA
